Addgene plasmid #32811: CMV-hNET
Depositing lab: Susan Amara. Depositing organization: University of Pittsburgh (University, School of Medicine, and Cancer Institute).
Backbone
  Vector backbone: pCMV5
  Backbone size w/o insert (bp): 4700
  Vector type: Mammalian Expression
Growth in bacteria
  Bacterial resistance: Ampicillin, 100 μg/mL
  Growth temperature: 37°C
  Growth strain: DH5alpha
  Copy number: Unknown
Gene/Insert
  Gene/Insert name: NET (alt names: human norepinephrine transporter; SLC6A2)
  Species: H. sapiens (human)
  Entrez Gene: SLC6A2 (a.k.a. NAT1, NET, NET1, SLC6A5)
  Promoter: CMV
  Cloning method: Restriction Enzyme; 5′ cloning site XhoI (unknown if destroyed); 3′ cloning site XbaI (unknown if destroyed)
  Sequencing primers: 5′ CMV-Fwd
Terms and licenses: Academic/Nonprofit Terms; Industry Terms: Not Available to Industry
How to cite: CMV-hNET was a gift from Susan Amara (Addgene plasmid # 32811 ; http://n2t.net/addgene:32811 ; RRID:Addgene_32811)
