[The description below was written by a language model from this plasmid's Addgene catalogue record.]
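Description:
CMV-hNET is a mammalian expression plasmid built on the pCMV5 backbone (about 4.7 kb without the insert) that carries the human norepinephrine transporter, NET, encoded by the SLC6A2 gene. The coding sequence was placed in the vector by restriction cloning between an XhoI site at the 5′ end and an XbaI site at the 3′ end; the record does not say whether either site survived cloning. Expression is driven by the CMV promoter, a strong constitutive viral promoter that gives high-level transcription in a wide range of transfected mammalian cell lines. The plasmid is propagated in E. coli under ampicillin selection. Its copy number is listed as unknown, and no feature table is available, so the origin of replication, polyadenylation signal and other backbone elements are not documented here. No epitope tag, fluorescent fusion, reporter or mammalian selection marker is recorded, which suggests, but does not confirm, that the transporter is expressed in untagged form and mainly by transient transfection. The insert size is also not given.

NET is a sodium- and chloride-dependent plasma membrane transporter of the SLC6 family that clears norepinephrine from the extracellular space and is a target of antidepressants and psychostimulants. The record does not state a specific purpose. A construct of this kind is typically used for heterologous expression of the human transporter in cultured cells, for example to study substrate uptake, inhibitor pharmacology, trafficking or regulation.
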