>Addgene plasmid #32811 | CMV-hNET | addgene partial sequence | sequence record 39136 | CMV-F 5'-CGCAAATGGGCGGTAGGCGTG-3'
TTAGTGAACCGTCAGAATTCAGATCTGGTACCGGGCCCCCCCTCGAGGTCGAGCTACGTCAACGGCCGGA
CACAGCCTCGGCGTGCCCCCAGGACCGGTAAAGTTCCTCTCGCCAGCCGCATCCATGCTTCTGGCGCGGA
TGAACCCGCAGGTGCAGCCCGAGAACAACGGGGCGGACACGGGTCCAGAGCAGCCCCTTCGGGCGCGCAA
AACTGCGGAGCTGCTGGTGGTGAAGGAGCGCAACGGCGTCCAGTGCCTGCTGGCGCCCCGCGACGGCGAC
GCGCAGCCCCGGGAGACCTGGGGCAAGAAGATCGACTTCCTGCTGTCCGTAGTCGGCTTCGCAGTGGACC
TGGCCAACGTGTGGCGCTTCCCCTACCTCTGCTACAAGAACGGCGGCGGTGCCTTCTTGATCCCGTACAC
ACTGTTCCTTATCATCGCGGGGATGCCCCTGTTCTACATGGAGCTGGCTCTGGGACAGTACAACCGGGAG
GGGGCTGCCACCGTTTGGAAAATCTGCCCATTCTTCAAAGGCGTTGGCTATGCTGTCATCCTGATCGCCC
TGTACGTTGGCTTCTACTACAACGTCATCATCGCCTGGTCACTCTACTACCTCTTCTCCTCCTTCACCCT
CAACCTGCCCTGGACCGACTGTGGCCACACCTGGAACAGCCCCAACTGTACCGACCCCAAGCTCCTCAAT
GGCTCCGTGCTTGGCAACCACACCAAGTACTCCAAGTACAAGTTCACGCCGGCAGCCGAGTTTTATGAGC
GTGGTGTCCTGCACCTTCACGAGAGCAGCGGGATTCATGACATCGGCCTGCCCCAGTGGCAGCTCTTGCT
CTGTCTGATGGTCGTCGTCATCGTCTTGTATTTTANCC
